Addgene plasmid #120269: pAAV-EnhancedSynapsin-DIO-TVA950-EYFP-WPRE
Purpose: Allows for initial cellular transduction of EnvA-pseudotyped Rb via Cre-dependent expression of an avian TVA receptor fused with yellow fluorescent protein
Depositing lab: Edward Callaway. Depositing organization: Salk Institute for Biological Studies. Publication: Afferent Inputs to Neurotransmitter-Defined Cell Types in the Ventral Tegmental Area. Faget L, Osakada F, Duan J, Ressler R, Johnson AB, Proudfoot JA, Yoo JH, Callaway EM, Hnasko TS. Cell Rep. 2016 Jun 21;15(12):2796-808. doi: 10.1016/j.celrep.2016.05.057. Epub 2016 Jun 9. PubMed 27292633.
Backbone
  Vector backbone: Unknown
  Vector type: Mammalian Expression, AAV
Growth in bacteria
  Bacterial resistance: Ampicillin, 100 μg/mL
  Growth temperature: 37°C
  Growth strain: NEB Stable
  Copy number: Unknown
Gene/Insert
  Gene/Insert name: eSyn-DIO-TVA950:YFP
Terms and licenses: Academic/Nonprofit Terms; Industry Terms: Not Available to Industry
How to cite: pAAV-EnhancedSynapsin-DIO-TVA950-EYFP-WPRE was a gift from Edward Callaway (Addgene plasmid # 120269 ; http://n2t.net/addgene:120269 ; RRID:Addgene_120269)
