[The description below was written by a language model from this plasmid's Addgene catalogue record and pLannotate feature annotations shown in this document.]
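Description:
pAAV-EnhancedSynapsin-DIO-TVA950-EYFP-WPRE is an AAV transfer plasmid for mammalian (neuronal) expression, designed to make Cre-expressing cells permissive to EnvA-pseudotyped rabies virus. The parental backbone is not recorded. The 6.3 kb sequence carries a high-copy ColE1/pUC-type origin, an f1 origin and the β-lactamase gene for ampicillin selection in bacteria. The expression cassette is flanked by AAV2 inverted terminal repeats, which allow it to be packaged into recombinant AAV particles. The annotation detects the upstream ITR only as short fragments, while the downstream one is called in full.

The "enhanced synapsin" promoter consists of a CMV immediate-early enhancer placed ahead of a human synapsin I promoter fragment, intended to boost neuron-specific transcription. Downstream lies a DIO (double-floxed inverted orientation) cassette. Pairs of lox2272 and loxP sites in opposing orientation bracket the coding sequence, which sits on the antisense strand relative to the promoter. This coding sequence comprises the avian TVA receptor (TVA950, annotated by homology to the quail subgroup A Rous sarcoma virus receptor) followed by EYFP, which the record describes as a fusion. Without Cre, no functional transcript is made. Cre-mediated inversion followed by excision between the incompatible lox pairs locks the cassette in the sense orientation, so the receptor is expressed only in Cre-positive neurons. A WPRE enhances transcript stability and expression, and a human growth hormone polyadenylation signal terminates the message.

The construct is used as a helper vector in monosynaptic rabies tracing. TVA restricts the initial infection by EnvA-pseudotyped rabies to genetically defined starter cells, which are marked by yellow fluorescence. The associated work mapped afferent inputs to neurotransmitter-defined cell types in the ventral tegmental area.
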