Features (pLannotate 1.2.2; 24 found; start..end, strand, type, name):
     62..89      +  repeat_region  AAV2 ITR (fragment): inverted terminal repeat of adeno-associated virus serotype 2 inverted
    118..145     +  repeat_region  AAV2 ITR (fragment): inverted terminal repeat of adeno-associated virus serotype 2 inverted
    255..558     +  enhancer       CMV enhancer: human cytomegalovirus immediate early enhancer
    587..966     +  promoter       hSyn promoter (fragment): human synapsin I promoter; confers neuron-specific expression (Kügler et al., 2003)
    966..984     +  misc_feature   MCS (fragment): pUC18/19 multiple cloning site
    991..1024    +  protein_bind   lox2272: Cre-mediated recombination occurs in the 8-bp core sequence (GGATACTT). lox2272 sites are compatible with each other, but incompatible with loxP or loxN sites (Lee and Saito, 1988). Cre recombinase
   1025..1074    -  intron         β-globin intron (fragment): internally truncated intron from human β-globin
   1075..1108    +  protein_bind   loxP: Cre-mediated recombination occurs in the 8-bp core sequence (GCATACAT). Cre recombinase
   1117..1836    -  CDS            EYFP: enhanced YFP mammalian codon-optimized
   1849..2319    -  CDS            RSVR_COTJA: Experimental evidence at protein level: Swiss-Prot protein existence level 1. Responsible for susceptibility to the retrovirus subgroup A Rous sarcoma virus. From Coturnix japonica (Japanese quail) (Coturnix coturnix japonica).
   2330..2363    -  protein_bind   lox2272: Cre-mediated recombination occurs in the 8-bp core sequence (GGATACTT). lox2272 sites are compatible with each other, but incompatible with loxP or loxN sites (Lee and Saito, 1988). Cre recombinase
   2364..2413    -  intron         β-globin intron (fragment): internally truncated intron from human β-globin
   2414..2447    -  protein_bind   loxP: Cre-mediated recombination occurs in the 8-bp core sequence (GCATACAT). Cre recombinase
   2448..2472    +  misc_feature   MCS (fragment): pBluescript multiple cloning site
   2472..3060    +  misc_feature   WPRE: woodchuck hepatitis virus posttranscriptional regulatory element
   3092..3568    +  polyA_signal   hGH poly(A) signal: human growth hormone polyadenylation signal
   3608..3748    +  repeat_region  AAV2 ITR: inverted terminal repeat of adeno-associated virus serotype 2 inverted
   3753..3804    -  misc_feature   bom (fragment): basis of mobility region from pBR322
   3823..4278    +  rep_origin     f1 ori (sequence partly withheld): f1 bacteriophage origin of replication; arrow indicates direction of (+) strand synthesis
   4279..4328    -  misc_feature   bom (fragment): basis of mobility region from pBR322
   4430..4465    -  CDS            rop (fragment): Rop protein, which maintains plasmids at low copy number; rop
   4560..4664    +  promoter       AmpR promoter: bla
   4665..5525    +  CDS            AmpR: β-lactamase; bla; confers resistance to ampicillin, carbenicillin, and related antibiotics
   5696..6284    +  rep_origin     ori: high-copy-number ColE1/pMB1/pBR322/pUC origin of replication
>Addgene plasmid #120269 | pAAV-EnhancedSynapsin-DIO-TVA950-EYFP-WPRE | addgene full sequence | sequence record 237547 | Addgene NGS Result
CGCGGCCTTTTTACGGTTCCTGGCCTTTTGCTGGCCTTTTGCTCACATGTCCTGCAGGCAGCTGCGCGCT
CGCTCGCTCACTGAGGCCGCCCGGGCGTCGGGCGACCTTTGGTCGCCCGGCCTCAGTGAGCGAGCGAGCG
CGCAGAGAGGGAGTGGCCAACTCCATCACTAGGGGTTCCTGCGGCCGCACGCGTTAGTTATTAATAGTAA
TCAATTACGGGGTCATTAGTTCATAGCCCATATATGGAGTTCCGCGTTACATAACTTACGGTAAATGGCC
CGCCTGGCTGACCGCCCAACGACCCCCGCCCATTGACGTCAATAATGACGTATGTTCCCATAGTAACGCC
AATAGGGACTTTCCATTGACGTCAATGGGTGGAGTATTTACGGTAAACTGCCCACTTGGCAGTACATCAA
GTGTATCATATGCCAAGTACGCCCCCTATTGACGTCAATGACGGTAAATGGCCCGCCTGGCATTATGCCC
AGTACATGACCTTATGGGACTTTCCTACTTGGCAGTACATCTACGTATTAGTCATCGCTATTACCATGGA
GATCTCTGCAGAGGGCCCTGCGTATGAGTGCAAGTGGGTTTTAGGACCAGGATGAGGCGGGGTGGGGGTG
CCTACCTGACGACCGACCCCGACCCACTGGACAAGCACCCAACCCCCATTCCCCAAATTGCGCATCCCCT
ATCAGAGAGGGGGAGGGGAAACAGGATGCGGCGAGGCGCGTGCGCACTGCCAGCTTCAGCACCGCGGACA
GTGCCTTCGCCCCCGCCTGGCGGCGCGCGCCACCGCCGCCTCAGCACTGAAGGCGCGCTGACGTCACTCG
CCGGTCCCCCGCAAACTCCCCTTCCCGGCCACCTTGGTCGCGTCCGCGCCGCCGCCGGCCCAGCCGGACC
GCACCACGCGAGGCGCGAGATAGGGGGGCACGGGCGCGACCATCTGCGCTGCGGCGGGATCCTCTAGAGT
CGACTCCGGAATAACTTCGTATAGGATACTTTATACGAAGTTATGCAGAATGGTAGCTGGATTGTAGCTG
CTATTAGCAATATGAAACCTCTTAATAACTTCGTATAGCATACATTATACGAAGTTATGGCGCGCCTTAC
TTGTACAGCTCGTCCATGCCGAGAGTGATCCCGGCGGCGGTCACGAACTCCAGCAGGACCATGTGATCGC
GCTTCTCGTTGGGGTCTTTGCTCAGGGCGGACTGGTAGCTCAGGTAGTGGTTGTCGGGCAGCAGCACGGG
GCCGTCGCCGATGGGGGTGTTCTGCTGGTAGTGGTCGGCGAGCTGCACGCTGCCGTCCTCGATGTTGTGG
CGGATCTTGAAGTTCACCTTGATGCCGTTCTTCTGCTTGTCGGCCATGATATAGACGTTGTGGCTGTTGT
AGTTGTACTCCAGCTTGTGCCCCAGGATGTTGCCGTCCTCCTTGAAGTCGATGCCCTTCAGCTCGATGCG
GTTCACCAGGGTGTCGCCCTCGAACTTCACCTCGGCGCGGGTCTTGTAGTTGCCGTCGTCCTTGAAGAAG
ATGGTGCGCTCCTGGACGTAGCCTTCGGGCATGGCGGACTTGAAGAAGTCGTGCTGCTTCATGTGGTCGG
GGTAGCGGGCGAAGCACTGCAGGCCGTAGCCGAAGGTGGTCACGAGGGTGGGCCAGGGCACGGGCAGCTT
GCCGGTGGTGCAGATGAACTTCAGGGTCAGCTTGCCGTAGGTGGCATCGCCCTCGCCCTCGCCGGACACG
CTGAACTTGTGGCCGTTTACGTCGCCGTCCAGCTCGACCAGGATGGGCACCACCCCGGTGAACAGCTCCT
CGCCCTTGCTCACCATGGTGGCGGCCGCGGAGAACAAGTCTGCCTGGCTCTTGTCAGGCACCAGCAGCTC
CTTGGATGCGCTTTCAAGACTGAAGATGTCAGACCTGCTTTTTGCTTTGGACTTCCCCCATGCAGCGATA
CCACCCACAGCTACCAGGCAGCACAGGAGCACTGCAGTGATCAGCATCCACATGCGGCCGTGATTCCTGG
CTGGCAGAGCACGTCCAGGAGCAGGGGCAGTGGGAGCCTCTGTGCCGTTGTCCGTGGGCACCGCGGGGAT
CGCGCTGGTCCCGCAGCCCCACTCGTCCCGCCCGTCGTCGCAGTCGGGGTGTCCGTCGCACAGCCAGTCC
TGCGGGTAACACTCCCCGTGGGCACCGGGCGGCTCCGAGCAGCGGAACTGACCGGGGGGGCAACGGGACA
AAGAACCGTTACCGGACCCGTTACCGGTCACGTTACCGGGCAGCAGCAGCAGCAGCAGCGCGGGCAGCAG
CCGCGCCATGGTGGCTAGCATAACTTCGTATAAAGTATCCTATACGAAGTTATTTGCCTTAACCCAGAAA
TTATCACTGTTATTCTTTAGAATGGTGCAAAGAATAACTTCGTATAATGTATGCTATACGAAGTTATGAA
TTCGATATCAAGCTTATCGATAATCAACCTCTGGATTACAAAATTTGTGAAAGATTGACTGGTATTCTTA
ACTATGTTGCTCCTTTTACGCTATGTGGATACGCTGCTTTAATGCCTTTGTATCATGCTATTGCTTCCCG
TATGGCTTTCATTTTCTCCTCCTTGTATAAATCCTGGTTGCTGTCTCTTTATGAGGAGTTGTGGCCCGTT
GTCAGGCAACGTGGCGTGGTGTGCACTGTGTTTGCTGACGCAACCCCCACTGGTTGGGGCATTGCCACCA
CCTGTCAGCTCCTTTCCGGGACTTTCGCTTTCCCCCTCCCTATTGCCACGGCGGAACTCATCGCCGCCTG
CCTTGCCCGCTGCTGGACAGGGGCTCGGCTGTTGGGCACTGACAATTCCGTGGTGTTGTCGGGGAAATCA
TCGTCCTTTCCTTGGCTGCTCGCCTATGTTGCCACCTGGATTCTGCGCGGGACGTCCTTCTGCTACGTCC
CTTCGGCCCTCAATCCAGCGGACCTTCCTTCCCGCGGCCTGCTGCCGGCTCTGCGGCCTCTTCCGCGTCT
TCGCCTTCGCCCTCAGACGAGTCGGATCTCCCTTTGGGCCGCCTCCCCGCATCGATACCGAGCGCTGCTC
GAGAGATCTACGGGTGGCATCCCTGTGACCCCTCCCCAGTGCCTCTCCTGGCCCTGGAAGTTGCCACTCC
AGTGCCCACCAGCCTTGTCCTAATAAAATTAAGTTGCATCATTTTGTCTGACTAGGTGTCCTTCTATAAT
ATTATGGGGTGGAGGGGGGTGGTATGGAGCAAGGGGCAAGTTGGGAAGACAACCTGTAGGGCCTGCGGGG
TCTATTGGGAACCAAGCTGGAGTGCAGTGGCACAATCTTGGCTCACTGCAATCTCCGCCTCCTGGGTTCA
AGCGATTCTCCTGCCTCAGCCTCCCGAGTTGTTGGGATTCCAGGCATGCATGACCAGGCTCAGCTAATTT
TTGTTTTTTTGGTAGAGACGGGGTTTCACCATATTGGCCAGGCTGGTCTCCAACTCCTAATCTCAGGTGA
TCTACCCACCTTGGCCTCCCAAATTGCTGGGATTACAGGCGTGAACCACTGCTCCCTTCCCTGTCCTTCT
GATTTTGTAGGTAACCACGTGCGGACCGAGCGGCCGCAGGAACCCCTAGTGATGGAGTTGGCCACTCCCT
CTCTGCGCGCTCGCTCGCTCACTGAGGCCGGGCGACCAAAGGTCGCCCGACGCCCGGGCTTTGCCCGGGC
GGCCTCAGTGAGCGAGCGAGCGCGCAGCTGCCTGCAGGGGCGCCTGATGCGGTATTTTCTCCTTACGCAT
CTGTGCGGTATTTCACACCGCATA
[95 nt withheld, positions 3805-3899]
T
[46 nt withheld, positions 3901-3946]
C
[141 nt withheld, positions 3948-4088]
CCTTTGACGTTGGAGTCCACGTTCTTT
[37 nt withheld, positions 4116-4152]
ACTCTATCTCGGGCTATTCTTTTGATTTATAAGGGATTTTGCCGATTTCGGTCTATTGGTTAAAAAATGA
GCTGATTTAACAAAAATTTAACGCGAATTTTAACAAAATATTAACGTTTACAATTTTATGGTGCACTCTC
AGTACAATCTGCTCTGATGCCGCATAGTTAAGCCAGCCCCGACACCCGCCAACACCCGCTGACGCGCCCT
GACGGGCTTGTCTGCTCCCGGCATCCGCTTACAGACAAGCTGTGACCGTCTCCGGGAGCTGCATGTGTCA
GAGGTTTTCACCGTCATCACCGAAACGCGCGAGACGAAAGGGCCTCGTGATACGCCTATTTTTATAGGTT
AATGTCATGATAATAATGGTTTCTTAGACGTCAGGTGGCACTTTTCGGGGAAATGTGCGCGGAACCCCTA
TTTGTTTATTTTTCTAAATACATTCAAATATGTATCCGCTCATGAGACAATAACCCTGATAAATGCTTCA
ATAATATTGAAAAAGGAAGAGTATGAGTATTCAACATTTCCGTGTCGCCCTTATTCCCTTTTTTGCGGCA
TTTTGCCTTCCTGTTTTTGCTCACCCAGAAACGCTGGTGAAAGTAAAAGATGCTGAAGATCAGTTGGGTG
CACGAGTGGGTTACATCGAACTGGATCTCAACAGCGGTAAGATCCTTGAGAGTTTTCGCCCCGAAGAACG
TTTTCCAATGATGAGCACTTTTAAAGTTCTGCTATGTGGCGCGGTATTATCCCGTATTGACGCCGGGCAA
GAGCAACTCGGTCGCCGCATACACTATTCTCAGAATGACTTGGTTGAGTACTCACCAGTCACAGAAAAGC
ATCTTACGGATGGCATGACAGTAAGAGAATTATGCAGTGCTGCCATAACCATGAGTGATAACACTGCGGC
CAACTTACTTCTGACAACGATCGGAGGACCGAAGGAGCTAACCGCTTTTTTGCACAACATGGGGGATCAT
GTAACTCGCCTTGATCGTTGGGAACCGGAGCTGAATGAAGCCATACCAAACGACGAGCGTGACACCACGA
TGCCTGTAGCAATGGCAACAACGTTGCGCAAACTATTAACTGGCGAACTACTTACTCTAGCTTCCCGGCA
ACAATTAATAGACTGGATGGAGGCGGATAAAGTTGCAGGACCACTTCTGCGCTCGGCCCTTCCGGCTGGC
TGGTTTATTGCTGATAAATCTGGAGCCGGTGAGCGTGGGTCTCGCGGTATCATTGCAGCACTGGGGCCAG
ATGGTAAGCCCTCCCGTATCGTAGTTATCTACACGACGGGGAGTCAGGCAACTATGGATGAACGAAATAG
ACAGATCGCTGAGATAGGTGCCTCACTGATTAAGCATTGGTAACTGTCAGACCAAGTTTACTCATATATA
CTTTAGATTGATTTAAAACTTCATTTTTAATTTAAAAGGATCTAGGTGAAGATCCTTTTTGATAATCTCA
TGACCAAAATCCCTTAACGTGAGTTTTCGTTCCACTGAGCGTCAGACCCCGTAGAAAAGATCAAAGGATC
TTCTTGAGATCCTTTTTTTCTGCGCGTAATCTGCTGCTTGCAAACAAAAAAACCACCGCTACCAGCGGTG
GTTTGTTTGCCGGATCAAGAGCTACCAACTCTTTTTCCGAAGGTAACTGGCTTCAGCAGAGCGCAGATAC
CAAATACTGTTCTTCTAGTGTAGCCGTAGTTAGGCCACCACTTCAAGAACTCTGTAGCACCGCCTACATA
CCTCGCTCTGCTAATCCTGTTACCAGTGGCTGCTGCCAGTGGCGATAAGTCGTGTCTTACCGGGTTGGAC
TCAAGACGATAGTTACCGGATAAGGCGCAGCGGTCGGGCTGAACGGGGGGTTCGTGCACACAGCCCAGCT
TGGAGCGAACGACCTACACCGAACTGAGATACCTACAGCGTGAGCTATGAGAAAGCGCCACGCTTCCCGA
AGGGAGAAAGGCGGACAGGTATCCGGTAAGCGGCAGGGTCGGAACAGGAGAGCGCACGAGGGAGCTTCCA
GGGGGAAACGCCTGGTATCTTTATAGTCCTGTCGGGTTTCGCCACCTCTGACTTGAGCGTCGATTTTTGT
GATGCTCGTCAGGGGGGCGGAGCCTATGGAAAAACGCCAGCAA
